>Addgene plasmid #178255 | pLKO_C.S.VSVg_mCherry-NLS | addgene full sequence | sequence record 353006 | Addgene NGS Result
TTTGTTTATTTTTCTAAATACATTCAAATATGTATCCGCTCATGAGACAATAACCCTGATAAATGCTTCA
ATAATATTGAAAAAGGAAGAGTATGAGTATTCAACATTTCCGTGTCGCCCTTATTCCCTTTTTTGCGGCA
TTTTGCCTTCCTGTTTTTGCTCACCCAGAAACGCTGGTGAAAGTAAAAGATGCTGAAGATCAGTTGGGTG
CACGAGTGGGTTACATCGAACTGGATCTCAACAGCGGTAAGATCCTTGAGAGTTTTCGCCCCGAAGAACG
TTTTCCAATGATGAGCACTTTTAAAGTTCTGCTATGTGGCGCGGTATTATCCCGTATTGACGCCGGGCAA
GAGCAACTCGGTCGCCGCATACACTATTCTCAGAATGACTTGGTTGAGTACTCACCAGTCACAGAAAAGC
ATCTTACGGATGGCATGACAGTAAGAGAATTATGCAGTGCTGCCATAACCATGAGTGATAACACTGCGGC
CAACTTACTTCTGACAACGATCGGAGGACCGAAGGAGCTAACCGCTTTTTTGCACAACATGGGGGATCAT
GTAACTCGCCTTGATCGTTGGGAACCGGAGCTGAATGAAGCCATACCAAACGACGAGCGTGACACCACGA
TGCCTGTAGCAATGGCAACAACGTTGCGCAAACTATTAACTGGCGAACTACTTACTCTAGCTTCCCGGCA
ACAATTAATAGACTGGATGGAGGCGGATAAAGTTGCAGGACCACTTCTGCGCTCGGCCCTTCCGGCTGGC
TGGTTTATTGCTGATAAATCTGGAGCCGGTGAGCGTGGGTCTCGCGGTATCATTGCAGCACTGGGGCCAG
ATGGTAAGCCCTCCCGTATCGTAGTTATCTACACGACGGGGAGTCAGGCAACTATGGATGAACGAAATAG
ACAGATCGCTGAGATAGGTGCCTCACTGATTAAGCATTGGTAACTGTCAGACCAAGTTTACTCATATATA
CTTTAGATTGATTTAAAACTTCATTTTTAATTTAAAAGGATCTAGGTGAAGATCCTTTTTGATAATCTCA
TGACCAAAATCCCTTAACGTGAGTTTTCGTTCCACTGAGCGTCAGACCCCGTAGAAAAGATCAAAGGATC
TTCTTGAGATCCTTTTTTTCTGCGCGTAATCTGCTGCTTGCAAACAAAAAAACCACCGCTACCAGCGGTG
GTTTGTTTGCCGGATCAAGAGCTACCAACTCTTTTTCCGAAGGTAACTGGCTTCAGCAGAGCGCAGATAC
CAAATACTGTTCTTCTAGTGTAGCCGTAGTTAGGCCACCACTTCAAGAACTCTGTAGCACCGCCTACATA
CCTCGCTCTGCTAATCCTGTTACCAGTGGCTGCTGCCAGTGGCGATAAGTCGTGTCTTACCGGGTTGGAC
TCAAGACGATAGTTACCGGATAAGGCGCAGCGGTCGGGCTGAACGGGGGGTTCGTGCACACAGCCCAGCT
TGGAGCGAACGACCTACACCGAACTGAGATACCTACAGCGTGAGCTATGAGAAAGCGCCACGCTTCCCGA
AGGGAGAAAGGCGGACAGGTATCCGGTAAGCGGCAGGGTCGGAACAGGAGAGCGCACGAGGGAGCTTCCA
GGGGGAAACGCCTGGTATCTTTATAGTCCTGTCGGGTTTCGCCACCTCTGACTTGAGCGTCGATTTTTGT
GATGCTCGTCAGGGGGGCGGAGCCTATGGAAAAACGCCAGCAACGCGGCCTTTTTACGGTTCCTGGCCTT
TTGCTGGCCTTTTGCTCACATGTTCTTTCCTGCGTTATCCCCTGATTCTGTGGATAACCGTATTACCGCC
TTTGAGTGAGCTGATACCGCTCGCCGCAGCCGAACGACCGAGCGCAGCGAGTCAGTGAGCGAGGAAGCGG
AAGAGCGCCCAATACGCAAACCGCCTCTCCCCGCGCGTTGGCCGATTCATTAATGCAGCTGGCACGACAG
GTTTCCCGACTGGAAAGCGGGCAGTGAGCGCAACGCAATTAATGTGAGTTAGCTCACTCATTAGGCACCC
CAGGCTTTACACTTTATGCTTCCGGCTCGTATGTTGTGTGGAATTGTGAGCGGATAACAATTTCACACAG
GAAACAGCTATGACCATGATTACGCCAAGCGCGCAATTAACCCTCACTAAAGGGAACAAAAGCTGGAGCT
GCAAGCTTAATGTAGTCTTATGCAATACTCTTGTAGTCTTGCAACATGGTAACGATGAGTTAGCAACATG
CCTTACAAGGAGAGAAAAAGCACCGTGCATGGCGATTGGTGGAAGTAAGGTGGTACGATCGTGCCTTATT
AGGAAGGCAACAGACGGGTCTGACATGGATTGGACGAACCACTGAATTGCCGCATTGCAGAGATATTGTA
TTTAAGTGCCTAGCTCGATACATAAACGGGTCTCTCTGGTTAGACCAGATCTGAGCCTGGGAGCTCTCTG
GCTAACTAGGGAACCCACTGCTTAAGCCTCAATAAAGCTTGCCTTGAGTGCTTCAAGTAGTGTGTGCCCG
TCTGTTGTGTGACTCTGGTAACTAGAGATCCCTCAGACCCTTTTAGTCAGTGTGGAAAATCTCTAGCAGT
GGCGCCCGAACAGGGACTTGAAAGCGAAAGGGAAACCAGAGGAGCTCTCTCGACGCAGGACTCGGCTTGC
TGAAGCGCGCACGGCAAGAGGCGAGGGGCGGCGACTGGTGAGTACGCCAAAAATTTTGACTAGCGGAGGC
TAGAAGGAGAGAGATGGGTGCGAGAGCGTCAGTATTAAGCGGGGGAGAATTAGATCGCGATGGGAAAAAA
TTCGGTTAAGGCCAGGGGGAAAGAAAAAATATAAATTAAAACATATAGTATGGGCAAGCAGGGAGCTAGA
ACGATTCGCAGTTAATCCTGGCCTGTTAGAAACATCAGAAGGCTGTAGACAAATACTGGGACAGCTACAA
CCATCCCTTCAGACAGGATCAGAAGAACTTAGATCATTATATAATACAGTAGCAACCCTCTATTGTGTGC
ATCAAAGGATAGAGATAAAAGACACCAAGGAAGCTTTAGACAAGATAGAGGAAGAGCAAAACAAAAGTAA
GACCACCGCACAGCAAGCGGCCGCTGATCTTCAGACCTGGAGGAGGAGATATGAGGGACAATTGGAGAAG
TGAATTATATAAATATAAAGTAGTAAAAATTGAACCATTAGGAGTAGCACCCACCAAGGCAAAGAGAAGA
GTGGTGCAGAGAGAAAAAAGAGCAGTGGGAATAGGAGCTTTGTTCCTTGGGTTCTTGGGAGCAGCAGGAA
GCACTATGGGCGCAGCGTCAATGACGCTGACGGTACAGGCCAGACAATTATTGTCTGGTATAGTGCAGCA
GCAGAACAATTTGCTGAGGGCTATTGAGGCGCAACAGCATCTGTTGCAACTCACAGTCTGGGGCATCAAG
CAGCTCCAGGCAAGAATCCTGGCTGTGGAAAGATACCTAAAGGATCAACAGCTCCTGGGGATTTGGGGTT
GCTCTGGAAAACTCATTTGCACCACTGCTGTGCCTTGGAATGCTAGTTGGAGTAATAAATCTCTGGAACA
GATTTGGAATCACACGACCTGGATGGAGTGGGACAGAGAAATTAACAATTACACAAGCTTAATACACTCC
TTAATTGAAGAATCGCAAAACCAGCAAGAAAAGAATGAACAAGAATTATTGGAATTAGATAAATGGGCAA
GTTTGTGGAATTGGTTTAACATAACAAATTGGCTGTGGTATATAAAATTATTCATAATGATAGTAGGAGG
CTTGGTAGGTTTAAGAATAGTTTTTGCTGTACTTTCTATAGTGAATAGAGTTAGGCAGGGATATTCACCA
TTATCGTTTCAGACCCACCTCCCAACCCCGAGGGGACCCGACAGGCCCGAAGGAATAGAAGAAGAAGGTG
GAGAGAGAGACAGAGACAGATCCATTCGATTAGTGAACGGATCTCGACGGTATCGATCACGAGACTAGTA
TCGAGCGGCCGCCCCCTTCACCGAGGGCCTATTTCCCATGATTCCTTCATATTTGCATATACGATACAAG
GCTGTTAGAGAGATAATTGGAATTAATTTGACTGTAAACACAAAGATATTAGTACAAAATACGTGACGTA
GAAAGTAATAATTTCTTGGGTAGTTTGCAGTTTTAAAATTATGTTTTAAAATGGACTATCATATGCTTAC
CGTAACTTGAAAGTATTTCGATTTCTTGGCTTTATATATCTTGTGGAAAGGACGAAACACCGGGTCTTCG
AGAAGACCTGTTTTAGAGCTAGAAATAGCAAGTTAAAATAAGGCTAGTCCGTTATCAACTTGAAAAAGTG
GCACCGAGTCGGTGCTTTTTTTAATTCTCGACCTCGAGACAAATGGCAGTATTCATCCACAATTTTAAAA
GAAAAGGGGGGATTGGGGGGTACAGTGCAGGGGAAAGAATAGTAGACATAATAGCAACAGACATACAAAC
TAAAGAATTACAAAAACAAATTACAAAAATTCAAAATTTTCGGGTTTATTACAGGGACAGCAGAGATCCA
CTTTGGCCGCGGCTCGAGGCGATAAGCTTTGCAAAGATGGATAAAGTTTTAAACAGAGAGGAATCTTTGC
AGCTAATGGACCTTCTAGGTCTTGAAAGGAGTGGGAATTGGCTCCGGTGCCCGTCAGTGGGCAGAGCGCA
CATCGCCCACAGTCCCCGAGAAGTTGGGGGGAGGGGTCGGCAATTGAACCGGTGCCTAGAGAAGGTGGCG
CGGGGTAAACTGGGAAAGTGATGTCGTGTACTGGCTCCGCCTTTTTCCCGAGGGTGGGGGAGAACCGTAT
ATAAGTGCAGTAGTCGCCGTGAACGTTCTTTTTCGCAACGGGTTTGCCGCCAGAACACAGGTAAGTGCCG
TGTGTGGTTCCCGCGGGCCTGGCCTCTTTACGGGTTATGGCCCTTGCGTGCCTTGAATTACTTCCACCTG
GCTGCAGTACGTGATTCTTGATCCCGAGCTTCGGGTTGGAAGTGGGTGGGAGAGTTCGAGGCCTTGCGCT
TAAGGAGCCCCTTCGCCTCGTGCTTGAGTTGAGGCCTGGCCTGGGCGCTGGGGCCGCCGCGTGCGAATCT
GGTGGCACCTTCGCGCCTGTCTCGCTGCTTTCGATAAGTCTCTAGCCATTTAAAATTTTTGATGACCTGC
TGCGACGCTTTTTTTCTGGCAAGATAGTCTTGTAAATGCGGGCCAAGATCTGCACACTGGTATTTCGGTT
TTTGGGGCCGCGGGCGGCGACGGGGCCCGTGCGTCCCAGCGCACATGTTCGGCGAGGCGGGGCCTGCGAG
CGCGGCCACCGAGAATCGGACGGGGGTAGTCTCAAGCTGGCCGGCCTGCTCTGGTGCCTGGCCTCGCGCC
GCCGTGTATCGCCCCGCCCTGGGCGGCAAGGCTGGCCCGGTCGGCACCAGTTGCGTGAGCGGAAAGATGG
CCGCTTCCCGGCCCTGCTGCAGGGAGCTCAAAATGGAGGACGCGGCGCTCGGGAGAGCGGGCGGGTGAGT
CACCCACACAAAGGAAAAGGGCCTTTCCGTCCTCAGCCGTCGCTTCATGTGACTCCACGGAGTACCGGGC
GCCGTCCAGGCACCTCGATTAGTTCTCGAGCTTTTGGAGTACGTCGTCTTTAGGTTGGGGGGAGGGGTTT
TATGCGATGGAGTTTCCCCACACTGAGTGGGTGGAGACTGAAGTTAGGCCAGCTTGGCACTTGATGTAAT
TCTCCTTGGAATTTGCCCTTTTTGAGTTTGGATCTTGGTTCATTCTCAAGCCTCAGACAGTGGTTCAAAG
TTTTTTTCTTCCATTTCAGGTGTCGTGAGGAATTCTGCAGTCGATCGACGGTACCGCGGGCCCGGGATCC
ACGGTCGCCACCATGGGCGAGGACCAGGTGGACCCCAGGCTGATCGACGGCAAGGGAGGAGGCGGGGGAG
GGAAGGAGACCGCCGCCGCCAAGTTCGAGAGGCAGCACATGGACAGCGGAGGAGGCGGGGGAGGGTATAC
AGATATCGAAATGAATAGACTCGGAAAGGGCATGCTGATGGTGAGCAAGGGCGAGGAGGATAACATGGCC
ATCATCAAGGAGTTCATGCGCTTCAAGGTGCACATGGAGGGCTCCGTGAACGGCCACGAGTTCGAGATCG
AGGGCGAGGGCGAGGGCCGCCCCTACGAGGGCACCCAGACCGCCAAGCTGAAGGTGACCAAGGGTGGCCC
CCTGCCCTTCGCCTGGGACATCCTGTCCCCTCAGTTCATGTACGGCTCCAAGGCCTACGTGAAGCACCCC
GCCGACATCCCCGACTACTTGAAGCTGTCCTTCCCCGAGGGCTTCAAGTGGGAGCGCGTGATGAACTTCG
AGGACGGCGGCGTGGTGACCGTGACCCAGGACTCCTCCCTGCAGGACGGCGAGTTCATCTACAAGGTGAA
GCTGCGCGGCACCAACTTCCCCTCCGACGGCCCCGTAATGCAGAAGAAGACCATGGGCTGGGAGGCCTCC
TCCGAGCGGATGTACCCCGAGGACGGCGCCCTGAAGGGCGAGATCAAGCAGAGGCTGAAGCTGAAGGACG
GCGGCCACTACGACGCTGAGGTCAAGACCACCTACAAGGCCAAGAAGCCCGTGCAGCTGCCCGGCGCCTA
CAACGTCAACATCAAGTTGGACATCACCTCCCACAACGAGGACTACACCATCGTGGAACAGTACGAACGC
GCCGAGGGCCGCCACTCCACCGGCGGCATGGACGAGCTGTACAAGAAACGGCCAGCCGAGGATATGGAGG
AAGAACAAGCCTTTAAACGATCTCGATAAAGCGGCCGCGTCGACAATCAACCTCTGGATTACAAAATTTG
TGAAAGATTGACTGGTATTCTTAACTATGTTGCTCCTTTTACGCTATGTGGATACGCTGCTTTAATGCCT
TTGTATCATGCTATTGCTTCCCGTATGGCTTTCATTTTCTCCTCCTTGTATAAATCCTGGTTGCTGTCTC
TTTATGAGGAGTTGTGGCCCGTTGTCAGGCAACGTGGCGTGGTGTGCACTGTGTTTGCTGACGCAACCCC
CACTGGTTGGGGCATTGCCACCACCTGTCAGCTCCTTTCCGGGACTTTCGCTTTCCCCCTCCCTATTGCC
ACGGCGGAACTCATCGCCGCCTGCCTTGCCCGCTGCTGGACAGGGGCTCGGCTGTTGGGCACTGACAATT
CCGTGGTGTTGTCGGGGAAGCTGACGTCCTTTCCATGGCTGCTCGCCTGTGTTGCCACCTGGATTCTGCG
CGGGACGTCCTTCTGCTACGTCCCTTCGGCCCTCAATCCAGCGGACCTTCCTTCCCGCGGCCTGCTGCCG
GCTCTGCGGCCTCTTCCGCATCTTCGCCTTCGCCCTCAGACGAGTCGGATCTCCCTTTGGGCCGCCTCCC
CGCCTGGGTACCTTTAAGACCAATGACTTACAAGGCAGCTGTAGATCTTAGCCACTTTTTAAAAGAAAAG
GGGGGACTGGAAGGGCTAATTCACTCCCAACGAAGATAAGATCTGCTTTTTGCTTGTACTGGGTCTCTCT
GGTTAGACCAGATCTGAGCCTGGGAGCTCTCTGGCTAACTAGGGAACCCACTGCTTAAGCCTCAATAAAG
CTTGCCTTGAGTGCTTCAAGTAGTGTGTGCCCGTCTGTTGTGTGACTCTGGTAACTAGAGATCCCTCAGA
CCCTTTTAGTCAGTGTGGAAAATCTCTAGCAGTAGTAGTTCATGTCATCTTATTATTCAGTATTTATAAC
TTGCAAAGAAATGAATATCAGAGAGTGAGAGGAACTTGTTTATTGCAGCTTATAATGGTTACAAATAAAG
CAATAGCATCACAAATTTCACAAATAAAGCATTTTTTTCACTGCATTCTAGTTGTGGTTTGTCCAAACTC
ATCAATGTATCTTATCATGTCTGGCTCTAGCTATCCCGCCCCTAACTCCGCCCATCCCGCCCCTAACTCC
GCCCAGTTCCGCCCATTCTCCGCCCCATGGCTGACTAATTTTTTTTATTTATGCAGAGGCCGAGGCCGCC
TCGGCCTCTGAGCTATTCCAGAAGTAGTGAGGAGGCTTTTTTGGAGGCCTAGGGACGTACCCAATTCGCC
CTATAGTGAGTCGTATTACGCGCGCTCACTGGCCGTCGTTTTACAACGTCGTGACTGGGAAAACCCTGGC
GTTACCCAACTTAATCGCCTTGCAGCACATCCCCCTTTCGCCAGCTGGCGTAATAGCGAAGAGGCCCGCA
CCGATCGCCCTTCCCAACAGTTGCGCAGCCTGAATGGCGAATGGG
[124 nt withheld, positions 8306-8429]
C
[91 nt withheld, positions 8431-8521]
A
[49 nt withheld, positions 8523-8571]
CCTTTGACGTTGGAGTCCACGTTCTTT
[37 nt withheld, positions 8599-8635]
ACCCTATCTCGGTCTATTCTTTTGATTTATAAGGGATTTTGCCGATTTCGGCCTATTGGTTAAAAAATGA
GCTGATTTAACAAAAATTTAACGCGAATTTTAACAAAATATTAACGCTTACAATTTAGGTGGCACTTTTC
GGGGAAATGTGCGCGGAACCCCTA
Features (pLannotate 1.2.2; 29 found; start..end, strand, type, name):
     93..953     +  CDS            AmpR: β-lactamase; bla; confers resistance to ampicillin, carbenicillin, and related antibiotics
   1124..1712    +  rep_origin     ori: high-copy-number ColE1/pMB1/pBR322/pUC origin of replication
   1895..1987    +  CDS            lacI (fragment): lac repressor; lacI; The lac repressor binds to the lac operator to inhibit transcription in E. coli. This inhibition can be relieved by adding lactose or isopropyl-β-D-thiogalactopyranoside (IPTG).
   2000..2021    +  protein_bind   CAP binding site: CAP binding activates transcription in the presence of cAMP. E. coli catabolite activator protein
   2036..2066    +  promoter       lac promoter: promoter for the E. coli lac operon
   2074..2090    +  protein_bind   lac operator: The lac repressor binds to the lac operator to inhibit transcription in E. coli. This inhibition can be relieved by adding lactose or isopropyl-β-D-thiogalactopyranoside (IPTG). lac repressor encoded by lacI
   2135..2153    +  promoter       T3 promoter: promoter for bacteriophage T3 RNA polymerase
   2181..2407    +  promoter       RSV promoter: Rous sarcoma virus enhancer/promoter
   2408..2588    +  LTR            5' LTR (truncated): truncated 5' long terminal repeat (LTR) from HIV-1
   2635..2760    +  misc_feature   HIV-1 Ψ: packaging signal of human immunodeficiency virus type 1
   2744..3107    +  CDS            HIV-1 gag (fragment): gag protein from human immunodeficiency virus 1; gag
   3253..3486    +  misc_feature   RRE: The Rev response element (RRE) of HIV-1 allows for Rev-dependent mRNA export from the nucleus to the cytoplasm.
   3863..3963    +  CDS            Rev (fragment): human immunodeficiency virus 1 (HIV-1) Rev protein; rev; enhances nuclear export of unspliced and incompletely spliced viral mRNAs
   4013..4253    +  promoter       U6 promoter: RNA polymerase III promoter for human U6 snRNA
   4280..4355    +  misc_RNA       gRNA scaffold: guide RNA scaffold for the Streptococcus pyogenes CRISPR/Cas9 system
   4403..4520    +  misc_feature   cPPT/CTS: central polypurine tract and central termination sequence of HIV-1
   4587..4653    +  CDS            small t antigen (fragment): SV40 (simian virus 40) small t antigen
   4660..5838    +  promoter       EF-1α promoter: strong constitutive promoter for human elongation factor EF-1α
   5855..5880    +  misc_feature   MCS (fragment): multiple cloning site
   6058..6765    +  CDS            mCherry: mCherry is a basic (constitutively fluorescent) red fluorescent protein published in 2004, derived from Discosoma sp.. It is reported to be a very rapidly-maturing monomer with low acid sensitivity.
   6835..7423    +  misc_feature   WPRE: woodchuck hepatitis virus posttranscriptional regulatory element
   7428..7565    +  CDS            nef (fragment): NEF_HV1LA - Experimental evidence at protein level: Swiss-Prot protein existence level 1. Extracellular Nef protein targets CD4(+) T-lymphocytes for apoptosis by interacting with CXCR4 surface receptors. From Human immunodeficiency virus type 1 group M subtype B (isolate Lai) (HIV-1).
   7551..7731    +  LTR            5' LTR (truncated): truncated 5' long terminal repeat (LTR) from HIV-1
   7803..7924    +  polyA_signal   SV40 poly(A) signal: SV40 polyadenylation signal
   7964..8099    +  rep_origin     SV40 ori: SV40 origin of replication
   8120..8138    -  promoter       T7 promoter: promoter for bacteriophage T7 RNA polymerase
   8146..8301    +  CDS            lacZα (fragment): LacZα fragment of β-galactosidase; lacZ fragment
   8306..8734    +  rep_origin     f1 ori (sequence partly withheld): f1 bacteriophage origin of replication; arrow indicates direction of (+) strand synthesis
   8787..92      +  promoter       AmpR promoter (across the origin): bla
