[The description below was written by a language model from this plasmid's Addgene catalogue record and pLannotate feature annotations shown in this document.]
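Description:
pLKO_C.S.VSVg_mCherry-NLS is a lentiviral transfer plasmid on the pLKO backbone (sequenced at about 8.8 kb) that pairs a CRISPR guide RNA cassette with a nuclear protein barcode (nPC) reporter. It is propagated in E. coli as a high-copy plasmid through a ColE1/pUC-type origin and selected with ampicillin via the β-lactamase gene. An f1 origin, an SV40 origin and remnants of lac/lacZα and T3/T7 promoter sequences are also carried in the backbone. The viral portion has a third-generation-style layout. An RSV promoter drives a truncated HIV-1 5' LTR, followed by the Ψ packaging signal with a partial gag sequence, the Rev response element, a cPPT/CTS, a WPRE, and a truncated 3' LTR followed by an SV40 polyadenylation signal. These elements allow the genomic RNA to be packaged when helper functions are supplied in trans and then integrated into target cells.

Two expression units lie between the LTRs. A human U6 RNA polymerase III promoter sits just upstream of the S. pyogenes Cas9 guide RNA scaffold, with a short gap between them where an sgRNA spacer is cloned. No guide is described in the record. Downstream, the EF-1α promoter drives mCherry carrying the N-terminal epitope combination recorded as C.S.VSVg and a C-terminal nuclear localization signal. The automated annotation marks only the mCherry coding sequence, not the tags or NLS, although unannotated sequence flanks it on both sides. The epitope combination serves as an antibody-detectable barcode concentrated in the nucleus. This identifies which vector, and hence which guide, a cell received. According to the record, it is intended for vector and cell tracking and for spatial, in situ readout of CRISPR screens.
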