Addgene plasmid #178255: pLKO_C.S.VSVg_mCherry-NLS
Purpose: Nuclear Protein Barcode (nPC) for vector/cell tracking. Contains U6 trRNA cassette for sgRNA cloning. Enables spatial detection of CRISPR screens.
Depositing lab: Brian Brown. Depositing organization: Icahn School of Medicine at Mount Sinai. Publication: Spatial CRISPR genomics identifies regulators of the tumor microenvironment. Dhainaut M, Rose SA, Akturk G, Wroblewska A, Nielsen SR, Park ES, Buckup M, Roudko V, Pia L, Sweeney R, Le Berichel J, Wilk CM, Bektesevic A, Lee BH, Bhardwaj N, Rahman AH, Baccarini A, Gnjatic S, Pe'er D, Merad M, Brown BD. Cell. 2022 Mar 10. pii: S0092-8674(22)00195-7. doi: 10.1016/j.cell.2022.02.015. PubMed 35290801.
Backbone
  Vector backbone: pLKO
  Backbone size w/o insert (bp): 9000
  Vector type: Lentiviral
Growth in bacteria
  Bacterial resistance: Ampicillin, 100 μg/mL
  Growth temperature: 37°C
  Growth strain: NEB Stable
  Copy number: High Copy
Gene/Insert
  Gene/Insert name: nPC Tagged mCherry-NLS
  Species: H. sapiens (human)
  Insert size (bp): 1000
  Promoter: eF1a
  Tag / fusion protein: C.S.VSVg (N terminal on insert); Nuclear Localization Signal (C terminal on insert)
  Cloning method: Restriction Enzyme; 5′ cloning site unknown (unknown if destroyed)
  Sequencing primers: 5′ cctttttgagtttggatcttggttcat
Terms and licenses: Academic/Nonprofit Terms; Industry Terms: Not Available to Industry
Depositor comments: Please visit https://www.biorxiv.org/content/10.1101/2021.07.13.451021v1 for bioRxiv preprint.
How to cite: pLKO_C.S.VSVg_mCherry-NLS was a gift from Brian Brown (Addgene plasmid # 178255 ; http://n2t.net/addgene:178255 ; RRID:Addgene_178255)
